>Addgene plasmid #49100 | pcDNA3-KLF3 | depositor partial sequence | sequence record 72326 | pcDNA3-KLF3 sequence 1035 bps
ATGCTCATGTTTGATCCAGTCCCTGTCAAGCAGGAGGCCATGGACCCTGTCTCGGTGTCCTTCCCGTCGA
ATTACATAGAATCGATGAAGCCCAACAAATATGGGGTCATTTACTCCACACCGTTGCCTGATAAGTTCTT
CCAGACCCCAGAAGGCCTCACTCACGGGATACAGGTGGAGCCGGTGGACCTCACGGTGAACAAGCGGGGC
TCCCCGCCTGCTGCGGGCGGTTCTCCTTCCTCTCTGAAGTTCCCGTCCCACCGGAGAGCGTCACCTGGCC
TCAGCATGCCCTCCTCCAGTCCGCCCATTAAGAAGTACTCGCCCCCTTCTCCTGGCGTGCAGCCCTTTGG
AGTACCCCTGTCTATGCCGCCTGTGATGGCAGCCGCGCTGTCCAGACACGGAATCCGGAGCCCAGGCATC
CTCCCCGTCATTCAGCCCGTCGTGGTCCAGCCCGTTCCTTTTATGTATACCAGCCACCTGCAGCAGCCTC
TCATGGTTTCCTTGTCGGAAGAGATGGACAATTCAAACAGCGGCATGCCAGTACCTGTAATTGAATCATA
TGAGAAGCCCTTATTACAGAAAAAAATTAAAATAGAGCCTGGAATTGAACCACAGAGGACTGACTATTAC
CCTGAAGAAATGTCACCCCCTTTAATGAACCCAGTGTCCCCCCCGCAAGCCTTGTTGCAAGAGAACCATC
CTTCCGTCATCGTGCAGCCTGGGAAGAGACCTCTACCTGTGGAATCCCCGGATACCCAAAGGAAGCGCAG
GATACACAGATGCGACTATGATGGGTGCAATAAGGTCTACACTAAGAGCTCGCACTTGAAAGCACACAGA
AGAACTCATACAGGAGAAAAGCCGTACAAATGCACCTGGGAAGGCTGCACGTGGAAGTTCGCTCGGTCTG
ATGAACTGACGAGACATTTCCGAAAACACACTGGGATCAAACCTTTCCAGTGTCCAGACTGTGACCGAAG
CTTCTCTCGCTCTGACCACCTTGCCCTACACAGGAAACGCCACATGCTAGTCTGA
