>Addgene plasmid #49100 | pcDNA3-KLF3 | addgene partial sequence | sequence record 73495 | CMV-F 5'-CGCAAATGGGCGGTAGGCGTG-3'
CTCTGGCTAACTAGAGAACCCACTGCTTACTGGCTTATCGAAATTAATACGACTCACTATAGGGAGACCC
AAGCTTGGTACCGAGCTCGGATCCACTAGTAACGGCCGCCAGTGTGCTGGAATTCATGCTCATGTTTGAT
CCAGTCCCTGTCAAGCAGGAGGCCATGGACCCTGTCTCGGTGTCCTTCCCGTCGAATTACATAGAATCGA
TGAAGCCCAACAAATATGGGGTCATTTACTCCACACCGTTGCCTGATAAGTTCTTCCAGACCCCAGAAGG
CCTCACTCACGGGATACAGGTGGAGCCGGTGGACCTCACGGTGAACAAGCGGGGCTCCCCGCCTGCTGCA
GGCGGTTCTCCTTCCTCTCTGAAGTTCCCGTCCCACCGGAGAGCGTCACCTGGCCTCAGCATGCCCTCCT
CCAGTCCGCCCATTAAGAAGTACTCGCCCCCTTCTCCTGGCGTGCAGCCCTTTGGAGTACCCCTGTCTAT
GCCGCCTGTGATGGCAGCCGCGCTGTCCAGACACGGAATCCGGAGCCCAGGCATCCTCCCCGTCATTCAG
CCCGTCGTGGTCCAGCCCGTTCCTTTTATGTATACCAGCCACCTGCAGCAGCCTCTCATGGTCTCCTTGT
CGGAAGAGATGGACAATTCAAACAGCGGCATGCCAGTACCTGTAATTGAATCATATGAGAAGCCCTTATT
ACAGAAAAAAATTAAAATAGAGCCTGGAATTGAACCACAGAGGACTGACTATTACCCTGAAGAAATGTCA
CCCCCTTTAATGAACCCAGTGTCCCCCCCGCAAGCCTTGTTGCAAGAGAACCATCCTTCCGTCATCGTGC
AGCCTGGGAAGAGACCTCTACCTGTGGAATCCCCGGATACCCAAAGGAAGCGCAGGATACACAGATGCGA
CTATGATGGGTGCAAT
