[The description below was written by a language model from this plasmid's Addgene catalogue record.]
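Description:
pcDNA3-KLF3 is a mammalian expression plasmid that carries the mouse Krüppel-like factor 3 coding sequence (KLF3, also known as BKLF) in a pcDNA3.1 backbone. The insert is about 1.0 kb, placed between EcoRI and XhoI sites that both remain intact, giving a total construct of roughly 6.5 kb. Transcription of KLF3 is driven by the CMV promoter, a strong constitutive viral promoter that gives high-level expression in most commonly used mammalian cell lines after transfection. The record does not list any epitope tag, fusion partner or reporter, so the protein appears to be expressed in untagged form, although this is not stated explicitly.

In bacteria the plasmid is maintained as a high-copy replicon under ampicillin selection. For mammalian cells it carries a neomycin resistance marker, which allows G418 selection of stably transfected populations in addition to simple transient expression. No feature table accompanies the entry, so other backbone elements such as the polyadenylation signal and replication origins are not itemised here.

KLF3 is a zinc-finger transcription factor that acts largely as a repressor. The construct is intended for overexpressing or re-expressing it in cultured mammalian cells, for example to test its effect on candidate target genes. The associated work concerned the consequences of KLF3 loss, including upregulation of the insulin-sensitising factor adipolin, so this plasmid fits gain-of-function, rescue or promoter-regulation experiments in that setting.
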