Addgene plasmid #49100: pcDNA3-KLF3
Purpose: Expresses KLF3 in mammalian cells
Depositing lab: Merlin Crossley. Publication: Loss of Kruppel-like factor 3 (KLF3/BKLF) leads to upregulation of the insulin-sensitizing factor adipolin (FAM132A/CTRP12/C1qdc2). Bell-Anderson KS, Funnell AP, Williams H, Mat Jusoh H, Scully T, Lim WF, Burdach JG, Mak KS, Knights AJ, Hoy AJ, Nicholas HR, Sainsbury A, Turner N, Pearson RC, Crossley M. Diabetes. 2013 Aug;62(8):2728-37. doi: 10.2337/db12-1745. Epub 2013 Apr 30. PubMed 23633521.
Backbone
  Vector backbone: pcDNA3.1
  Backbone size w/o insert (bp): 5446
  Total vector size (bp): 6481
  Vector type: Mammalian Expression
  Selectable markers: Neomycin (select with G418)
Growth in bacteria
  Bacterial resistance: Ampicillin, 100 μg/mL
  Growth temperature: 37°C
  Growth strain: DH5alpha
  Copy number: High Copy
Gene/Insert
  Gene/Insert name: Krüppel-Like Factor 3(KLF3) (alt name: BKLF)
  Species: M. musculus (mouse)
  Insert size (bp): 1035
  GenBank ID: NC_000071.6
  Promoter: CMV
  Cloning method: Restriction Enzyme; 5′ cloning site EcoRI (not destroyed); 3′ cloning site XhoI (not destroyed)
  Sequencing primers: 5′ GAAATTAATACGACTCAC; 3′ GCGAGCTCTAGCATTTAG
Terms and licenses: Academic/Nonprofit Terms; Industry Terms: Not Available to Industry
How to cite: pcDNA3-KLF3 was a gift from Merlin Crossley (Addgene plasmid # 49100 ; http://n2t.net/addgene:49100 ; RRID:Addgene_49100)
